>Addgene plasmid #20080 | pcDNA3/RGS-UBC12 | addgene partial sequence | sequence record 25813 | CMV-F 5'-CGCAAATGGGCGGTAGGCGTG-3'
CGTGGGNNTTNCGAGCTCTCTGGCTACTGAGAACCCACTGCTTACTGGCTTATCGAAATTAATACGACTC
ACTATAGGGAGACCCAAGCTTGGATGATCAAGCTGTTCTCGCTGAAGCAGCAGAAGAAGGAGGAGGAGTC
GGCGGGCGGCACCAAGGGCAGCAGCAAGAAGGCGTCGGCGGCGCAGCTGCGGATCCAGAAGGACATAAAC
GAGCTGAACCTGCCCAAGACGTGTGATATCAGCTTCTCAGATCCAGACGACCTCCTCAACTTCAAGCTGG
TCATCTGTCCTGATGAGGGCTTCTACAAGAGTGGGAAGTTTGTGTTCAGTTTTAAGGTGGGCCAGGGTTA
CCCGCATGATCCCCCCAAGGTGAAGTGTGAGACAATGGTCTATCACCCCAACATTGACCTCGAGGGCAAC
GTCTGCCTCAACATCCTCAGAGAGGACTGGAAGCCAGTCCTTACGATAAACTCCATAATTTATGGCCTGC
AGTATCTCTTCTTGGAGCCCAACCCCGAGGACCCACTGAACAAGGAGGCCGCAGAGGTCCTGCAGAACAA
CCGGCGGCTGTTTGAGCAGAACGTGCAGCGCTCCATGCGGGGTGGCTACATCGGCTCCACCTACTTTGAG
CGCTGCCTGAAATGGTACCGAGGATCACATCACCATCACCATCACTGTCNNTTTTAAANNGGNCCCCCCN
NNTNTNNTNNANTTCTNNANATTCCNTCANNNTGGNGGCCGCTCNANCATGCNTCTNNAGGGNCCTNTTC
TATANTGTCNCCTANGN
