[The description below was written by a language model from this plasmid's Addgene catalogue record.]
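Description:
pcDNA3/RGS-UBC12 is a mammalian expression plasmid built on the Invitrogen pcDNA3 backbone (about 5.4 kb without insert) that carries human UBC12, the product of the UBE2M gene. It is maintained in E. coli as a high-copy plasmid under ampicillin selection. It also carries a neomycin resistance marker, so transfected mammalian cells can be selected with G418 to obtain stable lines. No feature table is provided. The record does not name the promoter, but the listed sequencing primers (a CMV forward primer and a BGH reverse primer) fit the standard pcDNA3 arrangement. In that arrangement the insert sits between the strong constitutive CMV immediate-early promoter and the bovine growth hormone polyadenylation signal.

The UBC12 coding sequence was cloned by restriction digestion between HindIII (5′) and KpnI (3′), and both sites remain intact, so the insert can be excised or transferred. The record lists a 6xHis tag and describes it as C-terminal on the backbone. The "RGS" in the plasmid name suggests an RGS-His epitope, which is recognised by anti-RGS-His antibodies. The record does not spell this out, and the exact placement and composition of the tag should be confirmed by sequencing. Such a tag allows immunodetection of the expressed protein and its capture on nickel-affinity resin.

UBC12 is the E2 conjugating enzyme of the NEDD8 pathway, and the associated publication concerns identification of the activating and conjugating enzymes for NEDD8. The construct is therefore suited to expressing tagged UBC12 in mammalian cells to study neddylation, for example thioester intermediate formation with NEDD8 or interactions with other pathway components.
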