Addgene plasmid #20080: pcDNA3/RGS-UBC12
Depositing lab: Edward Yeh. Depositing organization: University of Texas MD Anderson Cancer Center. Publication: Identification of the activating and conjugating enzymes of the NEDD8 conjugation pathway. Gong L, Yeh ET. J Biol Chem. 1999 Apr 23;274(17):12036-42. PubMed 10207026.
Backbone
  Vector backbone: pcDNA3
  Backbone manufacturer: Invitrogen
  Backbone size w/o insert (bp): 5428
  Vector type: Mammalian Expression
  Selectable markers: Neomycin (select with G418)
Growth in bacteria
  Bacterial resistance: Ampicillin, 100 μg/mL
  Growth temperature: 37°C
  Growth strain: DH5alpha
  Copy number: High Copy
Gene/Insert
  Gene/Insert name: UBC12
  Species: H. sapiens (human)
  Entrez Gene: UBE2M (a.k.a. UBC-RS2, UBC12, hUbc12)
  Tag / fusion protein: 6xHis (C terminal on backbone)
  Cloning method: Restriction Enzyme; 5′ cloning site HindIII (not destroyed); 3′ cloning site KpnI (not destroyed)
  Sequencing primers: 5′ CMV-F; 3′ BGH-rev
Terms and licenses: Academic/Nonprofit Terms; Industry Terms: Not Available to Industry
How to cite: pcDNA3/RGS-UBC12 was a gift from Edward Yeh (Addgene plasmid # 20080 ; http://n2t.net/addgene:20080 ; RRID:Addgene_20080)
